>Addgene plasmid #176442 | pVRC8400-SARS-CoV-2-RBD-L452R-AVI | addgene full sequence | sequence record 347380 | Addgene NGS Result
CGTCTAAGAAACCATTATTATCATGACATTAACCTATAAAAATAGGCGTATCACGAGGCCCTTTCGTCTC
GCGCGTTTCGGTGATGACGGTGAAAACCTCTGACACATGCAGCTCCCGGAGACGGTCACAGCTTGTCTGT
AAGCGGATGCCGGGAGCAGACAAGCCCGTCAGGGCGCGTCAGCGGGTGTTGGCGGGTGTCGGGGCTGGCT
TAACTATGCGGCATCAGAGCAGATTGTACTGAGAGTGCACCATATGCGGTGTGAAATACCGCACAGATGC
GTAAGGAGAAAATACCGCATCAGATTGGCTATTGGCCATTGCATACGTTGTATCCATATCATAATATGTA
CATTTATATTGGCTCATGTCCAACATTACCGCCATGTTGACATTGATTATTGACTAGTTATTAATAGTAA
TCAATTACGGGGTCATTAGTTCATAGCCCATATATGGAGTTCCGCGTTACATAACTTACGGTAAATGGCC
CGCCTGGCTGACCGCCCAACGACCCCCGCCCATTGACGTCAATAATGACGTATGTTCCCATAGTAACGCC
AATAGGGACTTTCCATTGACGTCAATGGGTGGAGTATTTACGGTAAACTGCCCACTTGGCAGTACATCAA
GTGTATCATATGCCAAGTACGCCCCCTATTGACGTCAATGACGGTAAATGGCCCGCCTGGCATTATGCCC
AGTACATGACCTTATGGGACTTTCCTACTTGGCAGTACATCTACGTATTAGTCATCGCTATTACCATGGT
GATGCGGTTTTGGCAGTACATCAATGGGCGTGGATAGCGGTTTGACTCACGGGGATTTCCAAGTCTCCAC
CCCATTGACGTCAATGGGAGTTTGTTTTGGCACCAAAATCAACGGGACTTTCCAAAATGTCGTAACAACT
CCGCCCCATTGACGCAAATGGGCGGTAGGCGTGTACGGTGGGAGGTCTATATAAGCAGAGCTCGTTTAGT
GAACCGTCAGATCGCCTGGAGACGCCATCCACGCTGTTTTGACCTCCATAGAAGACACCGGGACCGATCC
AGCCTCCATCGGCTCGCATCTCTCCTTCACGCGCCCGCCGCCCTACCTGAGGCCGCCATCCACGCCGGTT
GAGTCGCGTTCTGCCGCCTCCCGCCTGTGGTGCCTCCTGAACTGCGTCCGCCGTCTAGGTAAGTTTAAAG
CTCAGGTCGAGACCGGGCCTTTGTCCGGCGCTCCCTTGGAGCCTACCTAGACTCAGCCGGCTCTCCACGC
TTTGCCTGACCCTGCTTGCTCAACTCTAGTTAACGGTGGAGGGCAGTGTAGTCTGAGCAGTACTCGTTGC
TGCCGCGCGCGCCACCAGACATAATAGCTGACAGACTAACAGACTGTTCCTTTCCATGGGTCTTTTCTGC
AGTCACCGTCGTCGACACGTGTGATCAGATATCGCGGCCGCTCTAGACCACCATGGGATGGTCATGTATC
ATCCTTTTTCTAGTAGCAACTGCAACCGGTGTACATTCCGCACCAGAGCTGCTGGGAGGACCTAGCGTGT
TCCTGTTTCCCCCTAAGCCTAAGGACACCCTGATGATCAGCCGGACCCCAGAGGTGACATGCGTGGTGGT
GGACGTGTCCCACGAGGACCCCGAGGTGAAGTTCAACTGGTACGTGGATGGCGTGGAGGTGCACAATGCC
AAGACCAAGCCAAGGGAGGAGCAGTACAACTCTACCTATCGCGTGGTGAGCGTGCTGACAGTGCTGCACC
AGGACTGGCTGAACGGCAAGGAGTACAAGTGTAAGGTGTCTAATAAGGCCCTGCCTGCCCCAATCGAGAA
GACCATCAGCAAGGCAAAGGGACAGCCAAGGGAGCCTCAGGTGTATACCCTGCCACCCAGCCGCGACGAG
CTGACAAAGAACCAGGTGTCCCTGTACTGCCTGGTGAAGGGCTTCTATCCTTCCGATATCGCCGTGGAGT
GGGAGTCTAATGGCCAGCCAGAGAACAATTACAAGACCACACCTCCAGTGCTGGACTCCGATGGCTCTTT
CTTTCTGTATTCCAAGCTGACCGTGGATAAGAGCCGGTGGCAGCAGGGCAACGTGTTTAGCTGTTCCGTG
ATGCACGAGGCCCTGCACAATCACTACACACAGAAGTCTCTGAGCCTGTCCCCCGGCAAGGGAGGAGGAG
GCAGCGGCGGAGGAGGCTCCGGAGGCGGCGGCTCTGGCGGCGGCGGCAGCGCCCCTGAACTGCTGGGAGG
ACCAAGCGTGTTCCTGTTTCCACCTAAGCCCAAAGATACCCTGATGATCTCCAGGACCCCTGAAGTCACC
TGCGTGGTCGTGGACGTGTCTCATGAGGACCCCGAAGTCAAGTTCAACTGGTACGTGGACGGAGTCGAAG
TCCATAACGCCAAGACCAAGCCTAGAGAAGAGCAGTACAACTCCACCTATAGAGTGGTGTCTGTGCTGAC
AGTGCTGCATCAGGATTGGCTGAATGGCAAGGAATATAAGTGTAAGGTGAGCAATAAGGCCCTGCCCGCC
CCTATCGAGAAGACCATCTCTAAAGCCAAAGGACAGCCAAGGGAGCCACAGGTGTATACACTGCCACCCA
GCCGGGACGAGCTGACCAAGAACCAGGTGAGCCTGACATGTCTGGTCAAGGGCTTCTACCCCAGTGACAT
TGCTGTGGAGTGGGAGTCCAATGGCCAGCCTGAGAACAATTATAAAACTACCCCACCAGTGCTGGACAGC
GATGGCTCCTTCTTTCTGACCAGCAAGCTGACAGTGGATAAGTCCCGCTGGCAGCAGGGAAACGTGTTTT
CTTGTAGCGTGATGCATGAGGCCCTGCATAACCACTACACCCAGAAGTCCCTGTCTCTGAGCCCAGGCAA
GGGAGGCAGCGGAGGCGGAGGCAGCGGAGGCCTGGAGGTGCTGTTTCAGGGCCCTCCAAACATTACCAAC
CTCTGCCCCTTCGGCGAGGTGTTTAACGCCACAAGATTTGCCTCCGTTTACGCCTGGAATAGAAAGAGAA
TCAGCAATTGTGTGGCCGACTACTCCGTGCTGTATAACAGCGCCTCTTTCAGCACCTTCAAGTGCTACGG
CGTTTCCCCAACAAAGCTGAATGACCTGTGCTTCACCAACGTGTACGCCGACTCCTTCGTAATTAGAGGC
GATGAGGTGCGGCAGATCGCACCAGGCCAGACCGGTAAGATCGCTGACTACAACTATAAGCTGCCTGATG
ATTTTACAGGCTGCGTGATCGCCTGGAACTCTAACAACCTGGATAGCAAGGTGGGCGGCAACTACAACTA
CCGGTACCGGCTGTTTCGCAAGTCTAACCTGAAACCTTTCGAGAGAGACATCTCCACAGAGATCTACCAG
GCCGGTTCTACACCTTGTAACGGGGTGGAAGGCTTCAACTGTTACTTCCCTCTGCAAAGCTACGGCTTCC
AGCCTACCAATGGAGTCGGCTACCAGCCATACCGGGTGGTCGTGCTGTCCTTCGAGTTACTCCACGCCCC
CGCCACCGTCTGCGGTGGAGGAGGCCTGGTGCCACAGCAGAGCGGAGGCCTGAACGACATCTTCGAGGCC
CAGAAGATCGAGTGGCACGAGGGCTGATGAGGATCCAGATCTGCTGTGCCTTCTAGTTGCCAGCCATCTG
TTGTTTGCCCCTCCCCCGTGCCTTCCTTGACCCTGGAAGGTGCCACTCCCACTGTCCTTTCCTAATAAAA
TGAGGAAATTGCATCGCATTGTCTGAGTAGGTGTCATTCTATTCTGGGGGGTGGGGTGGGGCAGGACAGC
AAGGGGGAGGATTGGGAAGACAATAGCAGGCATGCTGGGGATGCGGTGGGCTCTATGGGTACCCAGGTGC
TGAAGAATTGACCCGGTTCCTCCTGGGCCAGAAAGAAGCAGGCACATCCCCTTCTCTGTGACACACCCTG
TCCACGCCCCTGGTTCTTAGTTCCAGCCCCACTCATAGGACACTCATAGCTCAGGAGGGCTCCGCCTTCA
ATCCCACCCGCTAAAGTACTTGGAGCGGTCTCTCCCTCCCTCATCAGCCCACCAAACCAAACCTAGCCTC
CAAGAGTGGGAAGAAATTAAAGCAAGATAGGCTATTAAGTGCAGAGGGAGAGAAAATGCCTCCAACATGT
GAGGAAGTAATGAGAGAAATCATAGAATTTTAAGGCCATGATTTAAGGCCATCATGGCCTTAATCTTCCG
CTTCCTCGCTCACTGACTCGCTGCGCTCGGTCGTTCGGCTGCGGCGAGCGGTATCAGCTCACTCAAAGGC
GGTAATACGGTTATCCACAGAATCAGGGGATAACGCAGGAAAGAACATGTGAGCAAAAGGCCAGCAAAAG
GCCAGGAACCGTAAAAAGGCCGCGTTGCTGGCGTTTTTCCATAGGCTCCGCCCCCCTGACGAGCATCACA
AAAATCGACGCTCAAGTCAGAGGTGGCGAAACCCGACAGGACTATAAAGATACCAGGCGTTTCCCCCTGG
AAGCTCCCTCGTGCGCTCTCCTGTTCCGACCCTGCCGCTTACCGGATACCTGTCCGCCTTTCTCCCTTCG
GGAAGCGTGGCGCTTTCTCATAGCTCACGCTGTAGGTATCTCAGTTCGGTGTAGGTCGTTCGCTCCAAGC
TGGGCTGTGTGCACGAACCCCCCGTTCAGCCCGACCGCTGCGCCTTATCCGGTAACTATCGTCTTGAGTC
CAACCCGGTAAGACACGACTTATCGCCACTGGCAGCAGCCACTGGTAACAGGATTAGCAGAGCGAGGTAT
GTAGGCGGTGCTACAGAGTTCTTGAAGTGGTGGCCTAACTACGGCTACACTAGAAGAACAGTATTTGGTA
TCTGCGCTCTGCTGAAGCCAGTTACCTTCGGAAAAAGAGTTGGTAGCTCTTGATCCGGCAAACAAACCAC
CGCTGGTAGCGGTGGTTTTTTTGTTTGCAAGCAGCAGATTACGCGCAGAAAAAAAGGATCTCAAGAAGAT
CCTTTGATCTTTTCTACGGGGTCTGACGCTCAGTGGAACGAAAACTCACGTTAAGGGATTTTGGTCATGA
GATTATCAAAAAGGATCTTCACCTAGATCCTTTTAAATTAAAAATGAAGTTTTAAATCAATCTAAAGTAT
ATATGAGTAAACTTGGTCTGACAGTTACCAATGCTTAATCAGTGAGGCACCTATCTCAGCGATCTGTCTA
TTTCGTTCATCCATAGTTGCCTGACTCGGGGGGGGGGGGCGCTGAGGTCTGCCTCGTGAAGAAGGTGTTG
CTGACTCATACCAGGCCTGAATCGCCCCATCATCCAGCCAGAAAGTGAGGGAGCCACGGTTGATGAGAGC
TTTGTTGTAGGTGGACCAGTTGGTGATTTTGAACTTTTGCTTTGCCACGGAACGGTCTGCGTTGTCGGGA
AGATGCGTGATCTGATCCTTCAACTCAGCAAAAGTTCGATTTATTCAACAAAGCCGCCGTCCCGTCAAGT
CAGCGTAATGCTCTGCCAGTGTTACAACCAATTAACCAATTCTGATTAGAAAAACTCATCGAGCATCAAA
TGAAACTGCAATTTATTCATATCAGGATTATCAATACCATATTTTTGAAAAAGCCGTTTCTGTAATGAAG
GAGAAAACTCACCGAGGCAGTTCCATAGGATGGCAAGATCCTGGTATCGGTCTGCGATTCCGACTCGTCC
AACATCAATACAACCTATTAATTTCCCCTCGTCAAAAATAAGGTTATCAAGTGAGAAATCACCATGAGTG
ACGACTGAATCCGGTGAGAATGGCAAAAGCTTATGCATTTCTTTCCAGACTTGTTCAACAGGCCAGCCAT
TACGCTCGTCATCAAAATCACTCGCATCAACCAAACCGTTATTCATTCGTGATTGCGCCTGAGCGAGACG
AAATACGCGATCGCTGTTAAAAGGACAATTACAAACAGGAATCGAATGCAACCGGCGCAGGAACACTGCC
AGCGCATCAACAATATTTTCACCTGAATCAGGATATTCTTCTAATACCTGGAATGCTGTTTTCCCGGGGA
TCGCAGTGGTGAGTAACCATGCATCATCAGGAGTACGGATAAAATGCTTGATGGTCGGAAGAGGCATAAA
TTCCGTCAGCCAGTTTAGTCTGACCATCTCATCTGTAACATCATTGGCAACGCTACCTTTGCCATGTTTC
AGAAACAACTCTGGCGCATCGGGCTTCCCATACAATCGATAGATTGTCGCACCTGATTGCCCGACATTAT
CGCGAGCCCATTTATACCCATATAAATCAGCATCCATGTTGGAATTTAATCGCGGCCTCGAGCAAGACGT
TTCCCGTTGAATATGGCTCATAACACCCCTTGTATTACTGTTTATGTAAGCAGACAGTTTTATTGTTCAT
GATGATATATTTTTATCTTGTGCAATGTAACATCAGAGATTTTGAGACACAACGTGGCTTTCCCCCCCCC
CCCATTATTGAAGCATTTATCAGGGTTATTGTCTCATGAGCGGATACATATTTGAATGTATTTAGAAAAA
TAAACAAATAGGGGTTCCGCGCACATTTCCCCGAAAAGTGCCACCTGA
Features (pLannotate 1.2.2; 15 found; start..end, strand, type, name):
     68..103     +  CDS            rop (fragment): Rop protein, which maintains plasmids at low copy number; rop
    205..303     +  misc_feature   bom (fragment): basis of mobility region from pBR322
    389..768     +  enhancer       CMV enhancer: human cytomegalovirus immediate early enhancer
    769..972     +  promoter       CMV promoter: human cytomegalovirus (CMV) immediate early promoter
   1061..1288    +  LTR            5' LTR (truncated) (fragment): truncated 5' long terminal repeat (LTR) from human T-cell leukemia virus (HTLV) type 1
   1292..1402    +  intron         CMV intron (fragment): modified intron A from human cytomegalovirus
   1453..1521    +  CDS            Ighv1-61 (fragment): HVM05_MOUSE - Also known as Igh-VJ558. Experimental evidence at protein level: Swiss-Prot protein existence level 1. From Mus musculus (Mouse).
   1855..2871    +  CDS            IGHG1: IGHG1_HUMAN - Experimental evidence at protein level: Swiss-Prot protein existence level 1. Constant region of immunoglobulin heavy chains. Immunoglobulins, also known as antibodies, are membrane-bound or secreted glycoproteins produced by B lymphocytes. In the recognition phase of humoral immunity, the membrane-bound immunoglobulins serve as receptors which, upon binding of a specific antigen, trigger the clonal expansion and differentiation of B lymphocytes into immunoglobulins- secreting plasma cells. Secreted immunoglobulins mediate the effector phase of humoral immunity, which results in
   2926..3552    +  CDS            S (fragment): SPIKE_SARS2 - Experimental evidence at protein level: Swiss-Prot protein existence level 1. [Spike glycoprotein]: May down-regulate host tetherin (BST2) by lysosomal degradation, thereby counteracting its antiviral activity. From Severe acute respiratory syndrome coronavirus 2 (2019-nCoV) (SARS-CoV-2).
   3614..3838    +  polyA_signal   bGH poly(A) signal: bovine growth hormone polyadenylation signal
   4376..4964    -  rep_origin     ori: high-copy-number ColE1/pMB1/pBR322/pUC origin of replication
   5136..5207    -  CDS            bla(M) (fragment): β-lactamase lacking the signal sequence; bla(M); allows cytosolic expression of β-lactamase
   5219..5365    -  CDS            TRA2_ECOLX (fragment): Protein predicted: Swiss-Prot protein existence level 4. Required for transposition of transposon Tn903. From Escherichia coli.
   5506..6321    -  CDS            KanR: aminoglycoside phosphotransferase; aph(3')-Ia; confers resistance to kanamycin in bacteria or G418 (Geneticin®) in eukaryotes
   6444..6531    -  promoter       AmpR promoter (fragment): bla
