[The description below was written by a language model from this plasmid's Addgene catalogue record and pLannotate feature annotations shown in this document.]
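Description:
pVRC8400-SARS-CoV-2-RBD-L452R-AVI is a 6,558-nt mammalian expression plasmid built on the pVRC8400 backbone for producing a secreted, tagged form of the SARS-CoV-2 spike receptor-binding domain (RBD) carrying the L452R substitution. It is propagated in E. coli through a high-copy ColE1/pUC-type origin and selected with kanamycin via an aph(3')-Ia (KanR) gene. Short fragments annotated as rop, bom, β-lactamase and a Tn903 transposase appear to be backbone remnants rather than functional elements.

The expression cassette is driven by the human CMV immediate-early enhancer and promoter, followed by a truncated HTLV-1 5' LTR segment and a modified CMV intron A fragment, a leader arrangement typically included to boost transcript processing and expression. The open reading frame begins with a short fragment matching a mouse immunoglobulin heavy-chain variable gene, most likely serving as a secretion signal, although the record does not say so explicitly. This is followed by human IgG1 constant-region sequence corresponding to the single-chain Fc (scFc), an HRV3C protease cleavage site, the spike RBD fragment, and a C-terminal AVI tag. A bovine growth hormone polyadenylation signal terminates the transcript. The HRV3C and AVI elements are listed in the catalogue fields but were not separately annotated in the feature table.

In this design the Fc partner provides a handle for affinity capture of the fusion protein, HRV3C cleavage can release the RBD from it, and the AVI tag allows site-specific enzymatic biotinylation by BirA. The associated publication describes such constructs as molecular probes of spike subdomains from SARS-CoV-2 variants.
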