Addgene plasmid #176442: pVRC8400-SARS-CoV-2-RBD-L452R-AVI
Purpose: Expresses SARS-CoV-2 RBD domain containing L452R mutation with single chain Fc, HRV3C protease cleavage site, and AVI tag
Depositing lab: Peter Kwong. Depositing organization: National Institute of Allergy and Infectious Diseases (NIAID). Publication: Molecular probes of spike ectodomain and its subdomains for SARS-CoV-2 variants, Alpha through Omicron. Teng IT, Nazzari AF, Choe M, Liu T, Oliveira de Souza M, Petrova Y, Tsybovsky Y, Wang S, Zhang B, Artamonov M, Madan B, Huang A, Lopez Acevedo SN, Pan X, Ruckwardt TJ, DeKosky BJ, Mascola JR, Misasi J, Sullivan NJ, Zhou T, Kwong PD. PLoS One. 2022 May 24;17(5):e0268767. doi: 10.1371/journal.pone.0268767. eCollection 2022. PubMed 35609088.
Backbone
  Vector backbone: pVRC8400
  Vector type: Mammalian Expression
Growth in bacteria
  Bacterial resistance: Kanamycin, 50 μg/mL
  Growth temperature: 37°C
  Growth strain: DH5alpha
  Copy number: Unknown
Gene/Insert
  Gene/Insert name: SARS-CoV-2-RBD-L452R
  Mutation: L452R
  Entrez Gene: S (a.k.a. GU280_gp02, spike glycoprotein)
  Tag / fusion protein: scFc (N terminal on insert); HRV3C (N terminal on insert); AVI (C terminal on insert)
Terms and licenses: Academic/Nonprofit Terms; Industry Terms: Not Available to Industry
How to cite: pVRC8400-SARS-CoV-2-RBD-L452R-AVI was a gift from Peter Kwong (Addgene plasmid # 176442 ; http://n2t.net/addgene:176442 ; RRID:Addgene_176442)
